>Addgene plasmid #229375 | pXTK138 [Linker_MCS-L3_PartType11] | addgene full sequence | sequence record 464857 | Addgene NGS Result
TTGAGATCCTTTTTTTCTGCGCGTAATCTGCTGCTTGCAAACAAAAAAACCACCGCTACCAGCGGTGGTT
TGTTTGCCGGATCAAGAGCTACCAACTCTTTTTCCGAAGGTAACTGGCTTCAGCAGAGCGCAGATACCAA
ATACTGTTCTTCTAGTGTAGCCGTAGTTAGGCCACCACTTCAAGAACTCTGTAGCACCGCCTACATACCT
CGCTCTGCTAATCCTGTTACCAGTGGCTGCTGCCAGTGGCGATAAGTCGTGTCTTACCGGGTTGGACTCA
AGACGATAGTTACCGGATAAGGCGCAGCGGTCGGGCTGAACGGGGGGTTCGTGCACACAGCCCAGCTTGG
AGCGAACGACCTACACCGAACTGAGATACCTACAGCGTGAGCTATGAGAAAGCGCCACGCTTCCCGAAGG
GAGAAAGGCGGACAGGTATCCGGTAAGCGGCAGGGTCGGAACAGGAGAGCGCACGAGGGAGCTTCCAGGG
GGAAACGCCTGGTATCTTTATAGTCCTGTCGGGTTTCGCCACCTCTGACTTGAGCGTCGATTTTTGTGAT
GCTCGTCAGGGGGGCGGAGCCTATGGAAAAACGCCAGCAACGCGAGTCGGTCTCTTACAGCGGCCGCAAG
CTTGCATGCCTGCAGGTCGACTCTAGAGGATCCCCGGGTACCGAGCTCGAATTCGCGCGGCCGCGGCCTA
GGCGGCCGAGTTGAGACCAGAGTAGCCCGCCTAATGAGCGGGCTTTTTTTTAATTCCCCTATTTGTTTAT
TTTTCTAAATACATTCAAATATGTATCCGCTCATGAGACAATAACCCTGATAAATGCTTCAATAATATTG
AAAAAGGAAGAGTATGAGCATTCAGCATTTTCGTGTGGCGCTGATTCCGTTTTTTGCGGCGTTTTGCCTG
CCGGTGTTTGCGCATCCGGAAACCCTGGTGAAAGTGAAAGATGCGGAAGATCAACTGGGTGCGCGCGTGG
GCTATATTGAACTGGATCTGAACAGCGGCAAAATTCTGGAATCTTTTCGTCCGGAAGAACGTTTTCCGAT
GATGAGCACCTTTAAAGTGCTGCTGTGCGGTGCGGTTCTGAGCCGTGTGGATGCGGGCCAGGAACAACTG
GGCCGTCGTATTCATTATAGCCAGAACGATCTGGTGGAATATAGCCCGGTGACCGAAAAACATCTGACCG
ATGGCATGACCGTGCGTGAACTGTGCAGCGCGGCGATTACCATGAGCGATAACACCGCGGCGAACCTGCT
GCTGACGACCATTGGCGGTCCGAAAGAACTGACCGCGTTTCTGCATAACATGGGCGATCATGTGACCCGT
CTGGATCGTTGGGAACCGGAACTGAACGAAGCGATTCCGAACGATGAACGTGATACCACCATGCCGGCAG
CAATGGCGACCACCCTGCGTAAACTGCTGACGGGTGAGCTGCTGACCCTGGCAAGCCGCCAGCAACTGAT
TGATTGGATGGAAGCGGATAAAGTGGCGGGTCCGCTGCTGCGTAGCGCGCTGCCGGCTGGCTGGTTTATT
GCGGATAAAAGCGGTGCGGGCGAACGTGGCAGCCGTGGCATTATTGCGGCGCTGGGCCCGGATGGTAAAC
CGAGCCGTATTGTGGTGATTTATACCACCGGCAGCCAGGCGACGATGGATGAACGTAACCGTCAGATTGC
GGAAATTGGCGCGAGCCTGATTAAACATTGGTAAACCGATACAATTAAAGGCTCCTTTTGGAGCCTTTTT
TTTTGGACGACCCTTGTCAGATCAAAGGATCTTC
Features (pLannotate 1.2.2; 5 found; start..end, strand, type, name):
      1..589     +  rep_origin     ori: high-copy-number ColE1/pMB1/pBR322/pUC origin of replication
    628..684     -  misc_feature   MCS: pUC18/19 multiple cloning site
    762..853     +  promoter       AmpR promoter: bla
    854..1711    +  CDS            bla: BLAT_ECOLX - Experimental evidence at protein level: Swiss-Prot protein existence level 1. TEM-type are the most prevalent beta-lactamases in enterobacteria; they hydrolyze the beta-lactam bond in susceptible beta-lactam antibiotics, thus conferring resistance to penicillins and cephalosporins. TEM-3 and TEM-4 are capable of hydrolyzing cefotaxime and ceftazidime. TEM-5 is capable of hydrolyzing ceftazidime. TEM-6 is capable of hydrolyzing ceftazidime and aztreonam. TEM-8/CAZ-2, TEM- 16/CAZ-7 and TEM-24/CAZ-6 are markedly active against ceftazidime. IRT- 4 shows resistance to beta-lactamase in
   1718..1757    +  terminator     fd terminator: central terminator from bacteriophage fd (Otsuka and Kunisawa, 1982)
