[The description below was written by a language model from this plasmid's Addgene catalogue record and pLannotate feature annotations shown in this document.]
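Description:
pXTK138 [Linker_MCS-L3_PartType11] is a small (about 1.8 kb) Golden Gate part plasmid from the XanthoMoClo modular cloning toolkit, which was developed for genetic engineering of the bacterial genera Xanthobacter and Roseixanthobacter. It is built on the pXTK backbone and catalogued as a bacterial expression vector, although it functions as a storage and donor plasmid for a single toolkit part, not as an expression construct in its own right. It is maintained in E. coli using a ColE1/pMB1/pUC-type origin of replication. Selection is with ampicillin, through a TEM-type beta-lactamase gene (bla) driven by its native AmpR promoter and followed by the bacteriophage fd central terminator. The catalogue entry lists the plasmid as low copy, whereas the automated annotation describes this origin family as high copy. The record does not resolve that difference.

The payload is a synthetic linker designated MCS-L3, assigned to part type 11 in the toolkit's assembly scheme. In the sequenced record it corresponds to a short segment, roughly 57 bp, annotated as a pUC18/19-style multiple cloning site in reverse orientation between the origin and the resistance cassette. No promoter, coding sequence, tag or reporter is associated with the insert. In a modular cloning hierarchy, a part like this would typically be released by a Type IIS restriction enzyme and joined with other parts in a defined order, so that the assembled vector carries a multiple cloning site and linker position. However, the record does not state the enzyme, the overhangs, or the exact role of the L3 position, and the cloning sites flanking the insert are listed as unknown.
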