Addgene plasmid #229375: pXTK138 [Linker_MCS-L3_PartType11]
Purpose: XanthoMoClo Golden Gate Part Plasmid for cloning, contains Linker_MCS-L3_PartType11
Depositing lab: Michael Springer. Depositing organization: Harvard Medical School. Publication: XanthoMoClo horizontal line A Robust Modular Cloning Genetic Toolkit for the Genera Xanthobacter and Roseixanthobacter. Soltysiak MPM, Ory ALH, Lee AD, Christophersen CE, Jalihal AP, Springer M. ACS Synth Biol. 2025 Apr 18;14(4):1173-1190. doi: 10.1021/acssynbio.4c00806. Epub 2025 Mar 13. PubMed 40080684.
Backbone
  Vector backbone: pXTK
  Vector type: Bacterial Expression
Growth in bacteria
  Bacterial resistance: Ampicillin, 100 μg/mL
  Growth temperature: 37°C
  Growth strain: DH5alpha
  Copy number: Low Copy
Gene/Insert
  Gene/Insert name: MCS-L3 Linker (alt name: Linker_MCS-L3_PartType11)
  Species: Synthetic
  Cloning method: Restriction Enzyme; 5′ cloning site unknown (unknown if destroyed)
Terms and licenses: Academic/Nonprofit Terms; Industry Terms: Not Available to Industry
How to cite: pXTK138 [Linker_MCS-L3_PartType11] was a gift from Michael Springer (Addgene plasmid # 229375 ; http://n2t.net/addgene:229375 ; RRID:Addgene_229375)
